>Addgene plasmid #136031 | psiCHECK3-EIF3B-88nt-1st-Hairpin | addgene full sequence | sequence record 269764 | Addgene NGS Result
CGTCAGGGGGGCGGAGCCTATGGAAAAACGCCAGCAACGCGGCCTTTTTACGGTTCCTGGCCTTTTGCTG
GCCTTTTGCTCACATGGCTCGACAGATCTGCGCAGCACCATGGCCTGAAATAACCTCTGAAAGAGGAACT
TGGTTAGGTACCTTCTGAGGCGGAAAGAACCAGCTGTGGAATGTGTGTCAGTTAGGGTGTGGAAAGTCCC
CAGGCTCCCCAGCAGGCAGAAGTATGCAAAGCATGCATCTCAATTAGTCAGCAACCAGGTGTGGAAAGTC
CCCAGGCTCCCCAGCAGGCAGAAGTATGCAAAGCATGCATCTCAATTAGTCAGCAACCATAGTCCCGCCC
CTAACTCCGCCCATCCCGCCCCTAACTCCGCCCAGTTCCGCCCATTCTCCGCCCCATGGCTGACTAATTT
TTTTTATTTATGCAGAGGCCGAGGCCGCCTCGGCCTCTGAGCTATTCCAGAAGTAGTGAGGAGGCTTTTT
TGGAGGCCTAGGCTTTTGCAAAAAGCTTGATTCTTCTGACACAACAGTCTCGAACTTAAGCTGCAGAAGT
TGGTCGTGAGGCACTGGGCAGGTAAGTATCAAGGTTACAAGACAGGTTTAAGGAGACCAATAGAAACTGG
GCTTGTCGAGACAGAGAAGACTCTTGCGTTTCTGATAGGCACCTATTGGTCTTACTGACATCCACTTTGC
CTTTCTCTCCACAGGTGTCCACTCCCAGTTCAATTACAGCTCTTAAGGCTAGAGTACTTAATACGACTCA
CTATAGGCTAGCCACCATGGCTTCCAAGGTGTACGACCCCGAGCAACGCAAACGCATGATCACTGGGCCT
CAGTGGTGGGCTCGCTGCAAGCAAATGAACGTGCTGGACTCCTTCATCAACTACTATGATTCCGAGAAGC
ACGCCGAGAACGCCGTGATTTTTCTGCATGGTAACGCTGCCTCCAGCTACCTGTGGAGGCACGTCGTGCC
TCACATCGAGCCCGTGGCTAGATGCATCATCCCTGATCTGATCGGAATGGGTAAGTCCGGCAAGAGCGGG
AATGGCTCATATCGCCTCCTGGATCACTACAAGTACCTCACCGCTTGGTTCGAGCTGCTGAACCTTCCAA
AGAAAATCATCTTTGTGGGCCACGACTGGGGGGCTTGTCTGGCCTTTCACTACTCCTACGAGCACCAAGA
CAAGATCAAGGCCATCGTCCATGCTGAGAGTGTCGTGGACGTGATCGAGTCCTGGGACGAGTGGCCTGAC
ATCGAGGAGGATATCGCCCTGATCAAGAGCGAAGAGGGCGAGAAAATGGTGCTTGAGAATAACTTCTTCG
TCGAGACCATGCTCCCAAGCAAGATCATGCGGAAACTGGAGCCTGAGGAGTTCGCTGCCTACCTGGAGCC
ATTCAAGGAGAAGGGCGAGGTTAGACGGCCTACCCTCTCCTGGCCTCGCGAGATCCCTCTCGTTAAGGGA
GGCAAGCCCGACGTCGTCCAGATTGTCCGCAACTACAACGCCTACCTTCGGGCCAGCGACGATCTGCCTA
AGATGTTCATCGAGTCCGACCCTGGGTTCTTTTCCAACGCTATTGTCGAGGGAGCTAAGAAGTTCCCTAA
CACCGAGTTCGTGAAGGTGAAGGGCCTCCACTTCAGCCAGGAGGACGCTCCAGATGAAATGGGTAAGTAC
ATCAAGAGCTTCGTGGAGCGCGTGCTGAAGAACGAGCAGTAATTCTAGGCGATCGCTCGAGGCACCGCCA
TGCCTTGTACCCCCACCGTGCAGGTTGTGGCCGGTTTAAACCTAGAGCGGCCGCTGGCCGCAATAAAATA
TCTTTATTTTCATTACATCTGTGTGTTGGTTTTTTGTGTGAGGATCTAAATGAGTCTTCGGACCTCGCGG
GGGCCGCTTAAGCGGTGGTTAGGGTTTGTCTGACGCGGGGGGAGGGGGAAGGAACGAAACACTCTCATTC
GGAGGCGGCTCGGGGTTTGGTCTTGGTGGCCACGGGCACGCAGAAGAGCGCCGCGATCCTCTTAAGCACC
CCCCCGCCCTCCGTGGAGGCGGGGGTTTGGTCGGCGGGTGGTAACTGGCGGGCCGCTGACTCGGGCGGGT
CGCGCGCCCCAGAGTGTGACCTTTTCGGTCTGCTCGCAGACCCCCGGGCGGCGCCGCCGCGGCGGCGACG
GGCTCGCTGGGTCCTAGGCTCCATGGGGACCGTATACGTGGACAGGCTCTGGAGCATCCGCACGACTGCG
GTGATATTACCGGAGACCTTCTGCGGGACGAGCCGGGTCACGCGGCTGACGCGGAGCGTCCGTTGGGCGA
CAAACACCAGGACGGGGCACAGGTACACTATCTTGTCACCCGGAGGCGCGAGGGACTGCAGGAGCTTCAG
GGAGTGGCGCAGCTGCTTCATCCCCGTGGCCCGTTGCTCGCGTTTGCTGGCGGTGTCCCCGGAAGAAATA
TATTTGCATGTCTTTAGTTCTATGATGACACAAACCCCGCCCAGCGTCTTGTCATTGGCGAATTCGAACA
CGCAGATGCAGTCGGGGCGGCGCGGTCCCAGGTCCACTTCGCATATTAAGGTGACGCGTGTGGCCTCGAA
CACCGAGCGACCCTGCAGCGACCCGCTTAAAAGCTTGATTCTTCTGACACAACAGTCTCGAACTTAAGCT
GCAGAAGTTGGTCGTGAGGCACTGGGCAGGTAAGTATCAAGGTTACAAGACAGGTTTAAGGAGACCAATA
GAAACTGGGCTTGTCGAGACAGAGAAGACTCTTGCGTTTCTGATAGGCACCTATTGGTCTTACTGACATC
CACTTTGCCTTTCTCTCCACAGGTGTCCACTCCCAGTTCAATTACAGCTCTTAAGGCTAGAGTACTTAAT
ACGACTCACTATAGGCTAGCAAAGCCACCATGGCCGATGCTAAGAACATTAAGAAGGGCCCTGCTCCCTT
CTACCCTCTGGAGGATGGCACCGCTGGCGAGCAGCTGCACAAGGCCATGAAGAGGTATGCCCTGGTGCCT
GGCACCATTGCCTTCACCGATGCCCACATTGAGGTGGACATCACCTATGCCGAGTACTTCGAGATGTCTG
TGCGCCTGGCCGAGGCCATGAAGAGGTACGGCCTGAACACCAACCACCGCATCGTGGTGTGCTCTGAGAA
CTCTCTGCAGTTCTTCATGCCAGTGCTGGGCGCCCTGTTCATCGGAGTGGCCGTGGCCCCTGCTAACGAC
ATTTACAACGAGCGCGAGCTGCTGAACAGCATGGGCATTTCTCAGCCTACCGTGGTGTTCGTGTCTAAGA
AGGGCCTGCAGAAGATCCTGAACGTGCAGAAGAAGCTGCCTATCATCCAGAAGATCATCATCATGGACTC
TAAGACCGACTACCAGGGCTTCCAGAGCATGTACACATTCGTGACATCTCATCTGCCTCCTGGCTTCAAC
GAGTACGACTTCGTGCCAGAGTCTTTCGACAGGGACAAAACCATTGCCCTGATCATGAACAGCTCTGGGT
CTACCGGCCTGCCTAAGGGCGTGGCCCTGCCTCATCGCACCGCCTGTGTGCGCTTCTCTCACGCCCGCGA
CCCTATTTTCGGCAACCAGATCATCCCCGACACCGCTATTCTGAGCGTGGTGCCATTCCACCACGGCTTC
GGCATGTTCACCACCCTGGGCTACCTGATTTGCGGCTTTCGGGTGGTGCTGATGTACCGCTTCGAGGAGG
AGCTGTTCCTGCGCAGCCTGCAAGACTACAAAATTCAGTCTGCCCTGCTGGTGCCAACCCTGTTCAGCTT
CTTCGCTAAGAGCACCCTGATCGACAAGTACGACCTGTCTAACCTGCACGAGATTGCCTCTGGCGGCGCC
CCACTGTCTAAGGAGGTGGGCGAAGCCGTGGCCAAGCGCTTTCATCTGCCAGGCATCCGCCAGGGCTACG
GCCTGACCGAGACAACCAGCGCCATTCTGATTACCCCAGAGGGCGACGACAAGCCTGGCGCCGTGGGCAA
GGTGGTGCCATTCTTCGAGGCCAAGGTGGTGGACCTGGACACCGGCAAGACCCTGGGAGTGAACCAGCGC
GGCGAGCTGTGTGTGCGCGGCCCTATGATTATGTCCGGCTACGTGAATAACCCTGAGGCCACAAACGCCC
TGATCGACAAGGACGGCTGGCTGCACTCTGGCGACATTGCCTACTGGGACGAGGACGAGCACTTCTTCAT
CGTGGACCGCCTGAAGTCTCTGATCAAGTACAAGGGCTACCAGGTGGCCCCAGCCGAGCTGGAGTCTATC
CTGCTGCAGCACCCTAACATTTTCGACGCCGGAGTGGCCGGCCTGCCCGACGACGATGCCGGCGAGCTGC
CTGCCGCCGTCGTCGTGCTGGAACACGGCAAGACCATGACCGAGAAGGAGATCGTGGACTATGTGGCCAG
CCAGGTGACAACCGCCAAGAAGCTGCGCGGCGGAGTGGTGTTCGTGGACGAGGTGCCCAAGGGCCTGACC
GGCAAGCTGGACGCCCGCAAGATCCGCGAGATCCTGATCAAGGCTAAGAAAGGCGGCAAGATCGCCGTGT
AATGCGGCCGCTTCGAGCAGACATGATAAGATACATTGATGAGTTTGGACAAACCACAACTAGAATGCAG
TGAAAAAAATGCTTTATTTGTGAAATTTGTGATGCTATTGCTTTATTTGTAACCATTATAAGCTGCAATA
AACAAGTTAACAACAACAATTGCATTCATTTTATGTTTCAGGTTCAGGGGGAGGTGTGGGAGGTTTTTTA
AAGCAAGTAAAACCTCTACAAATGTGGTAAAATCGATAAGGATCCAGGTGGCACTTTTCGGGGAAATGTG
CGCGGAACCCCTATTTGTTTATTTTTCTAAATACATTCAAATATGTATCCGCTCATGAGACAATAACCCT
GATAAATGCTTCAATAATATTGAAAAAGGAAGAGTATGAGTATTCAACATTTCCGTGTCGCCCTTATTCC
CTTTTTTGCGGCATTTTGCCTTCCTGTTTTTGCTCACCCAGAAACGCTGGTGAAAGTAAAAGATGCTGAA
GATCAGTTGGGTGCACGAGTGGGTTACATCGAACTGGATCTCAACAGCGGTAAGATCCTTGAGAGTTTTC
GCCCCGAAGAACGTTTTCCAATGATGAGCACTTTTAAAGTTCTGCTATGTGGCGCGGTATTATCCCGTAT
TGACGCCGGGCAAGAGCAACTCGGTCGCCGCATACACTATTCTCAGAATGACTTGGTTGAGTACTCACCA
GTCACAGAAAAGCATCTTACGGATGGCATGACAGTAAGAGAATTATGCAGTGCTGCCATAACCATGAGTG
ATAACACTGCGGCCAACTTACTTCTGACAACGATCGGAGGACCGAAGGAGCTAACCGCTTTTTTGCACAA
CATGGGGGATCATGTAACTCGCCTTGATCGTTGGGAACCGGAGCTGAATGAAGCCATACCAAACGACGAG
CGTGACACCACGATGCCTGTAGCAATGGCAACAACGTTGCGCAAACTATTAACTGGCGAACTACTTACTC
TAGCTTCCCGGCAACAATTAATAGACTGGATGGAGGCGGATAAAGTTGCAGGACCACTTCTGCGCTCGGC
CCTTCCGGCTGGCTGGTTTATTGCTGATAAATCTGGAGCCGGTGAGCGTGGGTCTCGCGGTATCATTGCA
GCACTGGGGCCAGATGGTAAGCCCTCCCGTATCGTAGTTATCTACACGACGGGGAGTCAGGCAACTATGG
ATGAACGAAATAGACAGATCGCTGAGATAGGTGCCTCACTGATTAAGCATTGGTAACTGTCAGACCAAGT
TTACTCATATATACTTTAGATTGATTTAAAACTTCATTTTTAATTTAAAAGGATCTAGGTGAAGATCCTT
TTTGATAATCTCATGACCAAAATCCCTTAACGTGAGTTTTCGTTCCACTGAGCGTCAGACCCCGTAGAAA
AGATCAAAGGATCTTCTTGAGATCCTTTTTTTCTGCGCGTAATCTGCTGCTTGCAAACAAAAAAACCACC
GCTACCAGCGGTGGTTTGTTTGCCGGATCAAGAGCTACCAACTCTTTTTCCGAAGGTAACTGGCTTCAGC
AGAGCGCAGATACCAAATACTGTTCTTCTAGTGTAGCCGTAGTTAGGCCACCACTTCAAGAACTCTGTAG
CACCGCCTACATACCTCGCTCTGCTAATCCTGTTACCAGTGGCTGCTGCCAGTGGCGATAAGTCGTGTCT
TACCGGGTTGGACTCAAGACGATAGTTACCGGATAAGGCGCAGCGGTCGGGCTGAACGGGGGGTTCGTGC
ACACAGCCCAGCTTGGAGCGAACGACCTACACCGAACTGAGATACCTACAGCGTGAGCTATGAGAAAGCG
CCACGCTTCCCGAAGGGAGAAAGGCGGACAGGTATCCGGTAAGCGGCAGGGTCGGAACAGGAGAGCGCAC
GAGGGAGCTTCCAGGGGGAAACGCCTGGTATCTTTATAGTCCTGTCGGGTTTCGCCACCTCTGACTTGAG
CGTCGATTTTTGTGATGCT
Features (pLannotate 1.2.2; 14 found; start..end, strand, type, name):
    155..512     +  promoter       SV40 promoter: SV40 enhancer and early promoter
    582..714     +  intron         chimeric intron: chimera between introns from human β-globin and immunoglobulin heavy chain genes
    759..777     +  promoter       T7 promoter: promoter for bacteriophage T7 RNA polymerase
    787..1722    +  CDS            hRluc: Renilla luciferase human codon-optimized
   1812..1860    +  polyA_signal   poly(A) signal: synthetic polyadenylation signal
   1869..2620    +  promoter       HSV TK promoter: herpes simplex virus thymidine kinase promoter
   2690..2822    +  intron         chimeric intron: chimera between introns from human β-globin and immunoglobulin heavy chain genes
   2867..2885    +  promoter       T7 promoter: promoter for bacteriophage T7 RNA polymerase
   2900..4552    +  CDS            luciferase: firefly luciferase; luc+; enhanced luc+ version of the luciferase gene AAS38485.1 42718124.0
   4577..4698    -  polyA_signal   SV40 poly(A) signal: SV40 polyadenylation signal
   4721..4789    -  CDS            large T antigen (fragment): large T antigen from SV40 (simian virus 40)
   4831..4935    +  promoter       AmpR promoter: bla
   4936..5796    +  CDS            AmpR: β-lactamase; bla; confers resistance to ampicillin, carbenicillin, and related antibiotics
   5967..26      +  rep_origin     ori (across the origin): high-copy-number ColE1/pMB1/pBR322/pUC origin of replication
