[The description below was written by a language model from this plasmid's Addgene catalogue record and pLannotate feature annotations shown in this document.]
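Description:
psiCHECK3-EIF3B-88nt-1st-Hairpin is a dual-luciferase mammalian reporter plasmid of about 6.5 kb, built on a modified version of Promega's psiCHECK-2 backbone. It is propagated in E. coli through a high-copy ColE1/pUC-type origin and selected with ampicillin via the β-lactamase gene and its native promoter. No mammalian selection marker is annotated, which is consistent with use by transient transfection.

The plasmid carries two independent reporter units. In the first, the SV40 enhancer/early promoter drives human codon-optimized Renilla luciferase (hRluc) through a chimeric β-globin/immunoglobulin intron, and the transcript ends at a synthetic poly(A) signal. An 88-nt segment of the human EIF3B 3'UTR (positions 465–552), trimmed to retain only the main hairpin, is inserted into the Renilla 3'UTR. The feature table does not annotate this insert, but there is an unannotated gap between the hRluc coding sequence and the poly(A) signal where it would be expected to lie. In the second unit, the HSV TK promoter drives firefly luciferase (luc+), followed by an SV40 poly(A) signal, and this serves as the internal normalization control. The "psiCHECK3" modification adds the chimeric intron upstream of firefly luciferase as well, so both reporter transcripts are spliced and can be measured by RT-qPCR. A T7 promoter sits ahead of each coding sequence, which could allow in vitro transcription.

Because the test element sits only in the Renilla transcript, changes in the Renilla/firefly ratio at the protein or mRNA level report the effect of the hairpin on transcript stability or expression. The associated study concerns structure-mediated RNA decay by UPF1 and G3BP1, so this construct likely tests whether the isolated hairpin is enough to confer that regulation.
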