Addgene plasmid #136031: psiCHECK3-EIF3B-88nt-1st-Hairpin
Purpose: EIF3B (465-552) 3'UTR with only the main hairpin inserted into the 3'UTR of Renilla luciferase in the psiCHECK3 plasmid
Depositing lab: Anthony Leung. Depositing organization: Johns Hopkins School of Public Health. Publication: Structure-Mediated RNA Decay by UPF1 and G3BP1. Fischer JW, Busa VF, Shao Y, Leung AKL. Mol Cell. 2020 Apr 2;78(1):70-84.e6. doi: 10.1016/j.molcel.2020.01.021. Epub 2020 Feb 3. PubMed 32017897.
Backbone
  Vector backbone: Modified psCHECK2
  Backbone manufacturer: Promega
  Modifications to backbone: Modified so both Renilla and Firefly luciferase contain an intron for RT-qPCR
  Vector type: Mammalian Expression, Luciferase
Growth in bacteria
  Bacterial resistance: Ampicillin, 100 μg/mL
  Growth temperature: 37°C
  Growth strain: DH5alpha
  Copy number: Unknown
Gene/Insert
  Gene/Insert name: EIF3B 3'UTR
  Species: H. sapiens (human)
  GenBank ID: NM_001037283.1
  Entrez Gene: EIF3B (a.k.a. EIF3-ETA, EIF3-P110, EIF3-P116, EIF3S9, PRT1)
Terms and licenses: Academic/Nonprofit Terms; Industry Terms: Not Available to Industry
How to cite: psiCHECK3-EIF3B-88nt-1st-Hairpin was a gift from Anthony Leung (Addgene plasmid # 136031 ; http://n2t.net/addgene:136031 ; RRID:Addgene_136031)
